>Addgene plasmid #102450 | pSG15-pBAD-tetO-deGFP | addgene full sequence | sequence record 197240 | Addgene NGS Result
GCATTGCTGTTCCGCTGGGCATGCACATTGATTATTTGCACGGCGTCACACTTTGCTATGCCATAGCATT
TTTATCCATAAGATTAGCGGATCCTACCTGACGCTTTTTATCGCAACTCTCTACTGTTTCTCCATACCGT
TTTTTTGGGCTAGCTCCCTATCAGTGATAGAGATGCAAGCGGGCCCAAGTTCACTTAAAAAGGAGATCAA
CAATGAAAGCAATTTTCGTACTGAAACATCTTAATCATGCTAAGGAGGTTTTCTAATGGAGCTTTTCACT
GGCGTTGTTCCCATCCTGGTCGAGCTGGACGGCGACGTAAACGGCCACAAGTTCAGCGTGTCCGGCGAGG
GCGAGGGCGATGCCACCTACGGCAAGCTGACCCTGAAGTTCATCTGCACCACCGGCAAGCTGCCCGTGCC
CTGGCCCACCCTCGTGACCACCCTGACCTACGGCGTGCAGTGCTTCAGCCGCTACCCCGACCACATGAAG
CAGCACGACTTCTTCAAGTCCGCCATGCCCGAAGGCTACGTCCAGGAGCGCACCATCTTCTTCAAGGACG
ACGGCAACTACAAGACCCGCGCCGAGGTGAAGTTCGAGGGCGACACCCTGGTGAACCGCATCGAGCTGAA
GGGCATCGACTTCAAGGAGGACGGCAACATCCTGGGGCACAAGCTGGAGTACAACTACAACAGCCACAAC
GTCTATATCATGGCCGACAAGCAGAAGAACGGCATCAAGGTGAACTTCAAGATCCGCCACAACATCGAGG
ACGGCAGCGTGCAGCTCGCCGACCACTACCAGCAGAACACCCCCATCGGCGACGGCCCCGTGCTGCTGCC
CGACAACCACTACCTGAGCACCCAGTCCGCCCTGAGCAAAGACCCCAACGAGAAGCGCGATCACATGGTC
CTGCTGGAGTTCGTGACCGCCGCCGGGATCTAATGAACTTTCAGCCAAAAAACTTAAGACCGCCGGTCTT
GTCCACTACCTTGCAGTAATGCGGTGGACAGGATCGGCGGTTTTCTTTTCTCTTCTCAACCTTGAGAGTC
GGGCATTGTCTTCGCTCCTTCCGGTGGGCGCGGGGCATGACTATCGTCGCCGCACTTATGACTGTGTTCT
TTATCATGCAACTCGTAGGACAGGTGCCGGCAGCGCTCTTCCGCTTCCTCGCTCACTGACTCGCTGCGCT
CGGTCGTTCGGCTGCGGCGAGCGGTATCAGCTCACTCAAAGGCGGTAATACGGTTATCCACAGAATCAGG
GGATAACGCAGGAAAGAACATGTGAGCAAAAGGCCAGCAAAAGGCCAGGAACCGTAAAAAGGCCGCGTTG
CTGGCGTTTTTCCATAGGCTCCGCCCCCCTGACGAGCATCACAAAAATCGACGCTCAAGTCAGAGGTGGC
GAAACCCGACAGGACTATAAAGATACCAGGCGTTTCCCCCTGGAAGCTCCCTCGTGCGCTCTCCTGTTCC
GACCCTGCCGCTTACCGGATACCTGTCCGCCTTTCTCCCTTCGGGAAGCGTGGCGCTTTCTCATAGCTCA
CGCTGTAGGTATCTCAGTTCGGTGTAGGTCGTTCGCTCCAAGCTGGGCTGTGTGCACGAACCCCCCGTTC
AGCCCGACCGCTGCGCCTTATCCGGTAACTATCGTCTTGAGTCCAACCCGGTAAGACACGACTTATCGCC
ACTGGCAGCAGCCACTGGTAACAGGATTAGCAGAGCGAGGTATGTAGGCGGTGCTACAGAGTTCTTGAAG
TGGTGGCCTAACTACGGCTACACTAGAAGAACAGTATTTGGTATCTGCGCTCTGCTGAAGCCAGTTACCT
TCGGAAAAAGAGTTGGTAGCTCTTGATCCGGCAAACAAACCACCGCTGGTAGCGGTGGTTTTTTTGTTTG
CAAGCAGCAGATTACGCGCAGAAAAAAAGGATCTCAAGAAGATCCTTTGATCTTTTCTACGGGGTCTGAC
GCTCAGTGGAACGAAAACTCACGTTAATGGATTTTGGTCATGAGATTATCAAAAAGGATCTTCACCTAGA
TCCTTTTAAATTAAAAATGAAGTTTTAAATCAATCTAAAGTATATATGAGTAAACTTGGTCTGACAGTTA
CCAATGCTTAATCAGTGAGGCACCTATCTCAGCGATCTGTCTATTTCGTTCATCCATAGTTGCCTGACTC
CCCGTCGTGTAGATAACTACGATACGGGAGGGCTTACCATCTGGCCCCAGTGCTGCAATGATACCGCGTG
ACCCACGCTCACCGGCTCCAGATTTATCAGCAATAAACCAGCCAGCCGGAAGGGCCGAGCGCAGAAGTGG
TCCTGCAACTTTATCCGCCTCCATCCAGTCTATTAATTGTTGCCGGGAAGCTAGAGTAAGTAGTTCGCCA
GTTAATAGTTTGCGCAACGTTGTTGCCATTGCTACAGGCATCGTGGTGTCACGCTCGTCGTTTGGTATGG
CTTCATTCAGCTCCGGTTCCCAACGATCAAGGCGAGTTGCATGATCCCCCATGTTGTGCAAAAAAGCGGT
TAGCTCCTTCGGTCCTCCGATCGTTGTCAGAAGTAAGTTGGCCGCAGTGTTATCACTCATGGTTATGGCA
GCACTGCATAATTCTCTTACTGTCATGCCATCCGTAAGATGCTTTTCTGTGACTGGTGAGTACTCAACCA
AGTCATTCTGAGAATAGTGTATGCGGCGACCGAGTTGCTCTTGCCCGGCGTCAACACGGGATAATACCGC
GCCACATAGCAGAACTTTAAAAGTGCTCATCATTGGAAAACGTTCTTCGGGGCGAAAACTCTCAAGGATC
TTACCGCTGTTGAGATCCAGTTCGATGTAACCCACTCGTGCACCCAACTGATCTTCAGCATCTTTTACTT
TCACCAGCGTTTCTGGGTGAGCAAAAACAGGAAGGCAAAATGCCGCAAAAAAGGGAATAAGGGCGACACG
GAAATGTTGAATACTCATACTCTTCCTTTTTCAATATTATTGAAGCATTTATCAGGGTTATTGTCTCATG
AGCGGATACATATTTGAATGTATTTAGAAAAATAAACAAATAGGGGTTCCGCGCACATTTCCCCGAAAAG
TGCCACCTGACGTCTAAGAAACCATTATTATCATGACATTAACCTATAAAAATAGGCGTATCACGAGGCC
CTTTCGTGTTCAAGAATTCTGGCGAATCCTCTGACCAGCCAGAAAACGACCTTTCTGTGGTGAAACCGGA
TGCTGCAATTCAGAGCGCCAGCAAGTGGGGGACAGCAGATGACCTGACCGCCGCAGAGTGGATGTTTGAC
ATGGTGATGACTATCGCACCATCAGCCAGAAAACCGAATTTTGCTGGGTGGGCTAACGATATCCGCCTGA
TGCGTGAACGTGACGGACGTAACGAAGACAACCAC
Features (pLannotate 1.2.2; 8 found; start..end, strand, type, name):
     24..135     +  promoter       araBAD promoter (fragment): araBAD; promoter of the L-arabinose operon of E. coli; the araC regulatory gene is transcribed in the opposite direction (Guzman et al., 1995)
    155..174     +  promoter       PLtetO-1 promoter (fragment): modified phage lambda PL promoter with tet operator sites (Lutz and Bujard, 1997)
    269..940     +  CDS            (3-F)Tyr-EGFP: (3-F)Tyr-EGFP is a basic (constitutively fluorescent) green fluorescent protein published in 2004, derived from Aequorea victoria.
   1064..1159    +  CDS            TcR (fragment): tetracycline efflux protein; tet; confers resistance to tetracycline
   1339..1927    -  rep_origin     ori: high-copy-number ColE1/pMB1/pBR322/pUC origin of replication
   2098..2958    -  CDS            AmpR: β-lactamase; bla; confers resistance to ampicillin, carbenicillin, and related antibiotics
   2959..3063    -  promoter       AmpR promoter: bla
   3165..24      +  CDS            O (fragment) (across the origin): VRPO_LAMBD - Protein inferred from homology: Swiss-Prot protein existence level 3. Necessary for the bidirectional replication of DNA. It interacts with the ori (origin of replication) region of the genome during the initiation of replication. From Escherichia phage lambda (Bacteriophage lambda).
