[The description below was written by a language model from this plasmid's Addgene catalogue record and pLannotate feature annotations shown in this document.]
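Description:
pSG15-pBAD-tetO-deGFP is a small (about 3.4 kb) high-copy bacterial expression plasmid for E. coli. It is built on a ColE1-type backbone, replicates from the ColE1/pMB1-family origin, and is selected with ampicillin through a β-lactamase gene driven by its native bla promoter.

The payload is a roughly 675 bp deGFP coding sequence, an EGFP-derived green fluorescent reporter. The automated annotation labels this CDS as an EGFP variant by closest match, which is consistent with the catalogue's identification of the insert. Expression is driven by a combinatorial pBAD-tetO promoter. In the feature table this appears as a fragment of the arabinose-inducible araBAD promoter followed closely by a short fragment matching the tet-operator-bearing PLtetO-1 promoter. Such a hybrid design makes transcription depend on two inputs: activation by AraC in the presence of arabinose, and repression by TetR bound at the tet operator. No araC or tetR gene is annotated on this plasmid, so these regulators would presumably have to come from the host, from another plasmid or from the reaction mixture.

The annotation also picks up short fragments of a tetracycline resistance gene and of the phage lambda O protein. These look like non-functional backbone remnants rather than working elements, and only ampicillin resistance is listed for selection.

The associated publication title concerns building incoherent feedforward loop circuits in a cell-free system and in cells. This suggests the plasmid serves as the fluorescent output node, where an activating and a repressing input converge on one promoter, although the record does not spell out its exact role.
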