Addgene plasmid #102450: pSG15-pBAD-tetO-deGFP
Purpose: Expresses deGFP fluorescent protein in E. coli. The expression is controlled by a pBAD-tetO combinatorial promoter.
Depositing lab: Richard Murray. Depositing organization: California Institute of Technology. Publication: Construction of Incoherent Feedforward Loop Circuits in a Cell-Free System and in Cells. Guo S, Murray RM. ACS Synth Biol. 2019 Mar 15;8(3):606-610. doi: 10.1021/acssynbio.8b00493. Epub 2019 Mar 6. PubMed 30790525.
Backbone
  Vector backbone: ColE1
  Backbone size w/o insert (bp): 2720
  Total vector size (bp): 3395
  Vector type: Bacterial Expression
Growth in bacteria
  Bacterial resistance: Ampicillin, 100 μg/mL
  Growth temperature: 37°C
  Growth strain: JM109
  Copy number: High Copy
Gene/Insert
  Gene/Insert name: deGFP (alt names: GFP; Green Fluorescent Protein)
  Insert size (bp): 675
  Promoter: pBAD-tetO
  Cloning method: Unknown
  Sequencing primers: 5′ AAAACCGAATTTTGCTGGGTG; 3′ ATGATAAAGAACACAGTCATAAGTGC
Terms and licenses: Academic/Nonprofit Terms; Industry Terms: Not Available to Industry
Depositor comments: Please visit https://www.biorxiv.org/content/early/2017/04/02/123190 for bioRxiv preprint.
How to cite: pSG15-pBAD-tetO-deGFP was a gift from Richard Murray (Addgene plasmid # 102450 ; http://n2t.net/addgene:102450 ; RRID:Addgene_102450)
